>Addgene plasmid #133381 | BII-ChPtW-eSpCas9 | depositor full sequence | sequence record 256369 | BII-ChPtW-eSpCas9 sequence 11217 bps
TTAACCCTAGAAAGATAGTCTGCGTAAAATTGACGCATGCATTCTTGAAATATTGCTCTCTCTTTCTAAA
TAGCGCGAATCCGTCGCTGTGCATTTAGGACATCTCAGTCGCCGCTTGGAGCTCCCGTGAGGCGTGCTTG
TCAATGCGGTAAGTGTCACTGATTTTGAACTATAACGACCGCGTGAGTCAAAATGACGCATGATTATCTT
TTACGTGACTTTTAAGATTTAACTCATACGATAATTATATTGTTATTTCATGTTCTACTTACGTGATAAC
TTATTATATATATATTTTCTTGTTATAGATCCACTAGTTCTAGAGGGACAGCCCCCCCCCAAAGCCCCCA
GGGATGTAATTACGTCCCTCCCCCGCTAGGGGGCAGCAGCGAGCCGCCCGGGGCTCCGCTCCGGTCCGGC
GCTCCCCCCGCATCCCCGAGCCGGCAGCGTGCGGGGACAGCCCGGGCACGGGGAAGGTGGCACGGGATCG
CTTTCCTCTGAACGCTTCTCGCTGCTCTTTGAGCCTGCAGACACCTGGGGGGATACGGGGAAAAGGCCTC
CAAGGCCTGCAGGAGTCAATGGGAAAAACCCATTGGAGCCAAGTACACTGACTCAATAGGGACTTTCCAT
TGGGTTTTGCCCAGTACATAAGGTCAATAGGGGGTGAGTCAACAGGAAAGTCCCATTGGAGCCAAGTACA
TTGAGTCAATAGGGACTTTCCAATGGGTTTTGCCCAGTACATAAGGTCAATGGGAGGTAAGCCAATGGGT
TTTTCCCATTACTGACATGTATACTGAGTCATTAGGGACTTTCCAATGGGTTTTGCCCAGTACATAAGGT
CAATAGGGGTGAATCAACAGGAAAGTCCCATTGGAGCCAAGTACACTGAGTCAATAGGGACTTTCCATTG
GGTTTTGCCCAGTACAAAAGGTCAATAGGGGGTGAGTCAATGGGTTTTTCCCATTATTGGCACATACATA
AGGTCAATAGGGGTGACTAGTGGAGAAGAGCATGCTTGAGGGCTGAGTGCCCCTCAGTGGGCAGAGAGCA
CATGGCCCACAGTCCCTGAGAAGTTGGGGGGAGGGGTGGGCAATTGAACTGGTGCCTAGAGAAGGTGGGG
CTTGGGTAAACTGGGAAAGTGATGTGGTGTACTGGCTCCACCTTTTTCCCCAGGGTGGGGGAGAACCATA
TATAAGTGCAGTAGTCTCTGTGAACATTCGGTTTAGTGAACCTGCAGGTCGGCCGCCACGACCGGTGCCA
CCATGACTGAATACAAACCAACTGTTCGCCTGGCAACTCGTGATGATGTTCCACGTGCAGTTCGCACCCT
GGCTGCTGCATTTGCTGACTACCCTGCAACCCGTCACACTGTGGACCCAGACCGCCACATTGAACGTGTG
ACTGAACTGCAGGAGCTGTTCCTGACCCGTGTGGGCCTGGACATTGGCAAAGTGTGGGTGGCAGATGATG
GTGCTGCTGTGGCAGTGTGGACCACCCCTGAATCTGTTGAAGCTGGTGCAGTGTTTGCTGAGATTGGCCC
ACGCATGGCAGAACTGTCTGGCAGCCGCCTGGCAGCACAACAGCAGATGGAAGGTCTGCTGGCACCACAC
CGCCCAAAAGAACCTGCTTGGTTCCTGGCAACTGTGGGTGTGAGCCCTGACCACCAGGGTAAGGGCCTGG
GCTCTGCAGTGGTGCTGCCTGGTGTGGAAGCAGCTGAACGTGCAGGTGTGCCTGCTTTCCTGGAGACCTC
AGCTCCACGCAACCTGCCTTTCTATGAACGCCTGGGCTTCACTGTGACTGCTGATGTGGAAGTGCCAGAA
GGCCCACGCACTTGGTGCATGACTCGCAAACCAGGTGCTAGCCTTGGCTCCGGCGAGGGCAGGGGAAGTC
TTCTAACATGCGGGGACGTGGAGGAAAATCCCGGCCCACTCGGCTACCCCTACGACGTGCCCGACTACGC
CAGCGGCATGGCCCCAAAGAAGAAGCGGAAGGTCGGTATCCACGGAGTCCCAGCAGCCGACAAGAAGTAC
AGCATCGGCCTGGACATCGGCACCAACTCTGTGGGCTGGGCCGTGATCACCGACGAGTACAAGGTGCCCA
GCAAGAAATTCAAGGTGCTGGGCAACACCGACCGGCACAGCATCAAGAAGAACCTGATCGGAGCCCTGCT
GTTCGACAGCGGCGAAACAGCCGAGGCCACCCGGCTGAAGAGAACCGCCAGAAGAAGATACACCAGACGG
AAGAACCGGATCTGCTATCTGCAAGAGATCTTCAGCAACGAGATGGCCAAGGTGGACGACAGCTTCTTCC
ACAGACTGGAAGAGTCCTTCCTGGTGGAAGAGGATAAGAAGCACGAGCGGCACCCCATCTTCGGCAACAT
CGTGGACGAGGTGGCCTACCACGAGAAGTACCCCACCATCTACCACCTGAGAAAGAAACTGGTGGACAGC
ACCGACAAGGCCGACCTGCGGCTGATCTATCTGGCCCTGGCCCACATGATCAAGTTCCGGGGCCACTTCC
TGATCGAGGGCGACCTGAACCCCGACAACAGCGACGTGGACAAGCTGTTCATCCAGCTGGTGCAGACCTA
CAACCAGCTGTTCGAGGAAAACCCCATCAACGCCAGCGGCGTGGACGCCAAGGCCATCCTGTCTGCCAGA
CTGAGCAAGAGCAGACGGCTGGAAAATCTGATCGCCCAGCTGCCCGGCGAGAAGAAGAATGGCCTGTTCG
GAAACCTGATTGCCCTGAGCCTGGGCCTGACCCCCAACTTCAAGAGCAACTTCGACCTGGCCGAGGATGC
CAAACTGCAGCTGAGCAAGGACACCTACGACGACGACCTGGACAACCTGCTGGCCCAGATCGGCGACCAG
TACGCCGACCTGTTTCTGGCCGCCAAGAACCTGTCCGACGCCATCCTGCTGAGCGACATCCTGAGAGTGA
ACACCGAGATCACCAAGGCCCCCCTGAGCGCCTCTATGATCAAGAGATACGACGAGCACCACCAGGACCT
GACCCTGCTGAAAGCTCTCGTGCGGCAGCAGCTGCCTGAGAAGTACAAAGAGATTTTCTTCGACCAGAGC
AAGAACGGCTACGCCGGCTACATTGACGGCGGAGCCAGCCAGGAAGAGTTCTACAAGTTCATCAAGCCCA
TCCTGGAAAAGATGGACGGCACCGAGGAACTGCTCGTGAAGCTGAACAGAGAGGACCTGCTGCGGAAGCA
GCGGACCTTCGACAACGGCAGCATCCCCCACCAGATCCACCTGGGAGAGCTGCACGCCATTCTGCGGCGG
CAGGAAGATTTTTACCCATTCCTGAAGGACAACCGGGAAAAGATCGAGAAGATCCTGACCTTCCGCATCC
CCTACTACGTGGGCCCTCTGGCCAGGGGAAACAGCAGATTCGCCTGGATGACCAGAAAGAGCGAGGAAAC
CATCACCCCCTGGAACTTCGAGGAAGTGGTGGACAAGGGCGCTTCCGCCCAGAGCTTCATCGAGCGGATG
ACCAACTTCGATAAGAACCTGCCCAACGAGAAGGTGCTGCCCAAGCACAGCCTGCTGTACGAGTACTTCA
CCGTGTATAACGAGCTGACCAAAGTGAAATACGTGACCGAGGGAATGAGAAAGCCCGCCTTCCTGAGCGG
CGAGCAGAAAAAGGCCATCGTGGACCTGCTGTTCAAGACCAACCGGAAAGTGACCGTGAAGCAGCTGAAA
GAGGACTACTTCAAGAAAATCGAGTGCTTCGACTCCGTGGAAATCTCCGGCGTGGAAGATCGGTTCAACG
CCTCCCTGGGCACATACCACGATCTGCTGAAAATTATCAAGGACAAGGACTTCCTGGACAATGAGGAAAA
CGAGGACATTCTGGAAGATATCGTGCTGACCCTGACACTGTTTGAGGACAGAGAGATGATCGAGGAACGG
CTGAAAACCTATGCCCACCTGTTCGACGACAAAGTGATGAAGCAGCTGAAGCGGCGGAGATACACCGGCT
GGGGCAGGCTGAGCCGGAAGCTGATCAACGGCATCCGGGACAAGCAGTCCGGCAAGACAATCCTGGATTT
CCTGAAGTCCGACGGCTTCGCCAACAGAAACTTCATGCAGCTGATCCACGACGACAGCCTGACCTTTAAA
GAGGACATCCAGAAAGCCCAGGTGTCCGGCCAGGGCGATAGCCTGCACGAGCACATTGCCAATCTGGCCG
GCAGCCCCGCCATTAAGAAGGGCATCCTGCAGACAGTGAAGGTGGTGGACGAGCTCGTGAAAGTGATGGG
CCGGCACAAGCCCGAGAACATCGTGATCGAAATGGCCAGAGAGAACCAGACCACCCAGAAGGGACAGAAG
AACAGCCGCGAGAGAATGAAGCGGATCGAAGAGGGCATCAAAGAGCTGGGCAGCCAGATCCTGAAAGAAC
ACCCCGTGGAAAACACCCAGCTGCAGAACGAGAAGCTGTACCTGTACTACCTGCAGAATGGGCGGGATAT
GTACGTGGACCAGGAACTGGACATCAACCGGCTGTCCGACTACGATGTGGACCATATCGTGCCTCAGAGC
TTTCTGGCCGACGACTCCATCGACAACAAGGTGCTGACCAGAAGCGACAAGAACCGGGGCAAGAGCGACA
ACGTGCCCTCCGAAGAGGTCGTGAAGAAGATGAAGAACTACTGGCGGCAGCTGCTGAACGCCAAGCTGAT
TACCCAGAGAAAGTTCGACAATCTGACCAAGGCCGAGAGAGGCGGCCTGAGCGAACTGGATAAGGCCGGC
TTCATCAAGAGACAGCTGGTGGAAACCCGGCAGATCACAAAGCACGTGGCACAGATCCTGGACTCCCGGA
TGAACACTAAGTACGACGAGAATGACAAGCTGATCCGGGAAGTGAAAGTGATCACCCTGAAGTCCAAGCT
GGTGTCCGATTTCCGGAAGGATTTCCAGTTTTACAAAGTGCGCGAGATCAACAACTACCACCACGCCCAC
GACGCCTACCTGAACGCCGTCGTGGGAACCGCCCTGATCAAAAAGTACCCTGCGCTGGAAAGCGAGTTCG
TGTACGGCGACTACAAGGTGTACGACGTGCGGAAGATGATCGCCAAGAGCGAGCAGGAAATCGGCAAGGC
TACCGCCAAGTACTTCTTCTACAGCAACATCATGAACTTTTTCAAGACCGAGATTACCCTGGCCAACGGC
GAGATCCGGAAGGCGCCTCTGATCGAGACAAACGGCGAAACCGGGGAGATCGTGTGGGATAAGGGCCGGG
ATTTTGCCACCGTGCGGAAAGTGCTGAGCATGCCCCAAGTGAATATCGTGAAAAAGACCGAGGTGCAGAC
AGGCGGCTTCAGCAAAGAGTCTATCCTGCCCAAGAGGAACAGCGATAAGCTGATCGCCAGAAAGAAGGAC
TGGGACCCTAAGAAGTACGGCGGCTTCGACAGCCCCACCGTGGCCTATTCTGTGCTGGTGGTGGCCAAAG
TGGAAAAGGGCAAGTCCAAGAAACTGAAGAGTGTGAAAGAGCTGCTGGGGATCACCATCATGGAAAGAAG
CAGCTTCGAGAAGAATCCCATCGACTTTCTGGAAGCCAAGGGCTACAAAGAAGTGAAAAAGGACCTGATC
ATCAAGCTGCCTAAGTACTCCCTGTTCGAGCTGGAAAACGGCCGGAAGAGAATGCTGGCCTCTGCCGGCG
AACTGCAGAAGGGAAACGAACTGGCCCTGCCCTCCAAATATGTGAACTTCCTGTACCTGGCCAGCCACTA
TGAGAAGCTGAAGGGCTCCCCCGAGGATAATGAGCAGAAACAGCTGTTTGTGGAACAGCACAAGCACTAC
CTGGACGAGATCATCGAGCAGATCAGCGAGTTCTCCAAGAGAGTGATCCTGGCCGACGCTAATCTGGACA
AAGTGCTGTCCGCCTACAACAAGCACCGGGATAAGCCCATCAGAGAGCAGGCCGAGAATATCATCCACCT
GTTTACCCTGACCAATCTGGGAGCCCCTGCCGCCTTCAAGTACTTTGACACCACCATCGACCGGAAGAGG
TACACCAGCACCAAAGAGGTGCTGGACGCCACCCTGATCCACCAGAGCATCACCGGCCTGTACGAGACAC
GGATCGACCTGTCTCAGCTGGGAGGCGACAAAAGGCCGGCGGCCACGAAAAAGGCCGGCCAGGCAAAAAA
GAAAAAGTAAGAGCTAGAGTTCGCGTCTGGAACAATCAACCTCTGGATTACAAAATTTGTGAAAGATTGA
CTGGTATTCTTAACTATGTTGCTCCTTTTACGCTATGTGGATACGCTGCTTTAATGCCTTTGTATCATGC
TATTGCTTCCCGTATGGCTTTCATTTTCTCCTCCTTGTATAAATCCTGGTTGCTGTCTCTTTATGAGGAG
TTGTGGCCCGTTGTCAGGCAACGTGGCGTGGTGTGCACTGTGTTTGCTGACGCAACCCCCACTGGTTGGG
GCATTGCCACCACCTGTCAGCTCCTTTCCGGGACTTTCGCTTTCCCCCTCCCTATTGCCACGGCGGAACT
CATCGCCGCCTGCCTTGCCCGCTGCTGGACAGGGGCTCGGCTGTTGGGCACTGACAATTCCGTGGTGTTG
TCGGGGAAGCTGACGTCCTTTCCATGGCTGCTCGCCTGTGTTGCCACCTGGATTCTGCGCGGGACGTCCT
TCTGCTACGTCCCTTCGGCCCTCAATCCAGCGGACCTTCCTTCCCGCGGCCTGCTGCCGGCTCTGCGGCC
TCTTCCGCGTCTTCGCCTTCGCCCTCAGACGAGTCGGATCTCCCTTTGGGCCGCCTCCCCGCCTGGAATT
AATTCTGGCTAAGCACTTCGTGGCCGTCGATCGTTTAAAGGGAGGTAGTGAGTCGAGATATCGATACTAG
TGATCCAGACATGATAAGATACATTGATGAGTTTGGACAAACCACAACTAGAATGCAGTGAAAAAAATGC
TTTATTTGTGAAATTTGTGATGCTATTGCTTTATTTGTAACCATTATAAGCTGCAATAAACAAGTTAACA
ACAACAATTGCATTCATTTTATGTTTCAGGTTCAGGGGGAGGTGTGGGAGGTTTTTTAAAGCAAGTAAAA
CCTCTACAAATGTGGTATGGCTGATTATGATCCTCTAGAGGGACAGCCCCCCCCCAAAGCCCCCAGGGAT
GTAATTACGTCCCTCCCCCGCTAGGGGGCAGCAGCGAGCCGCCCGGGGCTCCGCTCCGGTCCGGCGCTCC
CCCCGCATCCCCGAGCCGGCAGCGTGCGGGGACAGCCCGGGCACGGGGAAGGTGGCACGGGATCGCTTTC
CTCTGAACGCTTCTCGCTGCTCTTTGAGCCTGCAGACACCTGGGGGGATACGGGGAAAAGCCATACCAAT
GGAGCTCACGGGGACAGCCCCCCCCCAAAGCCCCCAGGGATGTAATTACGTCCCTCCCCCGCTAGGGGGC
AGCAGCGAGCCGCCCGGGGCTCCGCTCCGGTCCGGCGCTCCCCCCGCATCCCCGAGCCGGCAGCGTGCGG
GGACAGCCCGGGCACGGGGAAGGTGGCACGGGATCGCTTTCCTCTGAACGCTTCTCGCTGCTCTTTGAGC
CTGCAGACACCTGGGGGGATACGGGGAAAAAGAATTCGATAAAAGTTTTGTTACTTTATAGAAGAAATTT
TGAGTTTTTGTTTTTTTTAATAAATAAATAAACATAAATAAATTGTTTGTTGAATTTATTATTAGTATGT
AAGTGTAAATATAATAAAACTTAATATCTATTCAAATTAATAAATAAACCTCGATATACAGACCGATAAA
ACACATGCGTCAATTTTACACATGATTATCTTTAACGTACGTCACAATATGATTATCTTTCTAGGGTTAA
TCTAGCTGCGTGTTCTGCAGCGTGTCGAGCATCTTCATCTGCTCCATCACGCTGTAAAACACATTTGCAC
CGCGAGTCTGCCCGTCCTCCACGGGTTCAAAAACGTGAATGAACGAGGCGCGCTCACTGGCCGTCGTTTT
ACAACGTCGTGACTGGGAAAACCCTGGCGTTACCCAACTTAATCGCCTTGCAGCACATCCCCCTTTCGCC
AGCTGGCGTAATAGCGAAGAGGCCCGCACCGATCGCCCTTCCCAACAGTTGCGCAGCCTGAATGGCGAAT
GGG
[124 nt withheld, positions 8124-8247]
C
[91 nt withheld, positions 8249-8339]
A
[49 nt withheld, positions 8341-8389]
CCTTTGACGTTGGAGTCCACGTTCTTT
[37 nt withheld, positions 8417-8453]
ACCCTATCTCGGTCTATTCTTTTGATTTATAAGGGATTTTGCCGATTTCGGCCTATTGGTTAAAAAATGA
GCTGATTTAACAAAAATTTAACGCGAATTTTAACAAAATATTAACGCTTACAATTTAGGTGGCACTTTTC
GGGGAAATGTGCGCGGAACCCCTATTTGTTTATTTTTCTAAATACATTCAAATATGTATCCGCTCATGAG
ACAATAACCCTGATAAATGCTTCAATAATATTGAAAAAGGAAGAGTATGAGTATTCAACATTTCCGTGTC
GCCCTTATTCCCTTTTTTGCGGCATTTTGCCTTCCTGTTTTTGCTCACCCAGAAACGCTGGTGAAAGTAA
AAGATGCTGAAGATCAGTTGGGTGCACGAGTGGGTTACATCGAACTGGATCTCAACAGCGGTAAGATCCT
TGAGAGTTTTCGCCCCGAAGAACGTTTTCCAATGATGAGCACTTTTAAAGTTCTGCTATGTGGCGCGGTA
TTATCCCGTATTGACGCCGGGCAAGAGCAACTCGGTCGCCGCATACACTATTCTCAGAATGACTTGGTTG
AGTACTCACCAGTCACAGAAAAGCATCTTACGGATGGCATGACAGTAAGAGAATTATGCAGTGCTGCCAT
AACCATGAGTGATAACACTGCGGCCAACTTACTTCTGACAACGATCGGAGGACCGAAGGAGCTAACCGCT
TTTTTGCACAACATGGGGGATCATGTAACTCGCCTTGATCGTTGGGAACCGGAGCTGAATGAAGCCATAC
CAAACGACGAGCGTGACACCACGATGCCTGTAGCAATGGCAACAACGTTGCGCAAACTATTAACTGGCGA
ACTACTTACTCTAGCTTCCCGGCAACAATTAATAGACTGGATGGAGGCGGATAAAGTTGCAGGACCACTT
CTGCGCTCGGCCCTTCCGGCTGGCTGGTTTATTGCTGATAAATCTGGAGCCGGTGAGCGTGGGTCTCGCG
GTATCATTGCAGCACTGGGGCCAGATGGTAAGCCCTCCCGTATCGTAGTTATCTACACGACGGGGAGTCA
GGCAACTATGGATGAACGAAATAGACAGATCGCTGAGATAGGTGCCTCACTGATTAAGCATTGGTAACTG
TCAGACCAAGTTTACTCATATATACTTTAGATTGATTTAAAACTTCATTTTTAATTTAAAAGGATCTAGG
TGAAGATCCTTTTTGATAATCTCATGACCAAAATCCCTTAACGTGAGTTTTCGTTCCACTGAGCGTCAGA
CCCCGTAGAAAAGATCAAAGGATCTTCTTGAGATCCTTTTTTTCTGCGCGTAATCTGCTGCTTGCAAACA
AAAAAACCACCGCTACCAGCGGTGGTTTGTTTGCCGGATCAAGAGCTACCAACTCTTTTTCCGAAGGTAA
CTGGCTTCAGCAGAGCGCAGATACCAAATACTGTCCTTCTAGTGTAGCCGTAGTTAGGCCACCACTTCAA
GAACTCTGTAGCACCGCCTACATACCTCGCTCTGCTAATCCTGTTACCAGTGGCTGCTGCCAGTGGCGAT
AAGTCGTGTCTTACCGGGTTGGACTCAAGACGATAGTTACCGGATAAGGCGCAGCGGTCGGGCTGAACGG
GGGGTTCGTGCACACAGCCCAGCTTGGAGCGAACGACCTACACCGAACTGAGATACCTACAGCGTGAGCT
ATGAGAAAGCGCCACGCTTCCCGAAGGGAGAAAGGCGGACAGGTATCCGGTAAGCGGCAGGGTCGGAACA
GGAGAGCGCACGAGGGAGCTTCCAGGGGGAAACGCCTGGTATCTTTATAGTCCTGTCGGGTTTCGCCACC
TCTGACTTGAGCGTCGATTTTTGTGATGCTCGTCAGGGGGGCGGAGCCTATGGAAAAACGCCAGCAACGC
GGCCTTTTTACGGTTCCTGGCCTTTTGCTGGCCTTTTGCTCACATGTTCTTTCCTGCGTTATCCCCTGAT
TCTGTGGATAACCGTATTACCGCCTTTGAGTGAGCTGATACCGCTCGCCGCAGCCGAACGACCGAGCGCA
GCGAGTCAGTGAGCGAGGAAGCGGAAGAGCGCCCAATACGCAAACCGCCTCTCCCCGCGCGTTGGCCGAT
TCATTAATGCAGCTGGCACGACAGGTTTCCCGACTGGAAAGCGGGCAGTGAGCGCAACGCAATTAATGTG
AGTTAGCTCACTCATTAGGCACCCCAGGCTTTACACTTTATGCTTCCGGCTCGTATGTTGTGTGGAATTG
TGAGCGGATAACAATTTCACACAGGAAACAGCTATGACCATGATTACGCCAAGCGCGCCCGCCGGGTAAC
TCACGGGGTATCCATGTCCATTTCTGCGGCATCCAGCCAGGATACCCGTCCTCGCTGACGTAATATCCCA
GCGCCGCACCGCTGTCATTAATCTGCACACCGGCACGGCAGTTCCGGCTGTCGCCGGTATTGTTCGGGTT
GCTGATGCGCTTCGGGCTGACCATCCGGAACTGTGTCCGGAAAAGCCGCGACGAACTGGTATCCCAGGTG
GCCTGAACGAACAGTTCACCGTTAAAGGCGTGCATGGCCACACCTTCCCGAATCATCATGGTAAACGTGC
GTTTTCGCTCAACGTCAATGCAGCAGCAGTCATCCTCGGCAAACTCTTTCCATGCCGCTTCAACCTCGCG
GGAAAAGGCACGGGCTTCTTCCTCCCCGATGCCCAGATAGCGCCAGCTTGGGCGATGACTGAGCCGGAAA
AAAGACCCGACGATATGATCCTGATGCAGCTAGA
Features (pLannotate 1.2.2; 22 found; start..end, strand, type, name):
    308..325     -  misc_feature   MCS (fragment): pBluescript multiple cloning site
    589..672     +  promoter       mCMV promoter (fragment): mouse cytomegalovirus (CMV) immediate early promoter
    789..996     +  promoter       mCMV promoter (fragment): mouse cytomegalovirus (CMV) immediate early promoter
   1263..1859    +  CDS            pac: PUAC_STRAD - Protein predicted: Swiss-Prot protein existence level 4. Detoxification of puromycin. From Streptomyces alboniger.
   1875..1927    +  CDS            T2A (fragment): 2A peptide from Thosea asigna virus capsid protein Eukaryotic ribosomes fail to insert a peptide bond between the Gly and Pro residues, yielding separate polypeptides.
   2019..3620    +  CDS            Cas9(N): N-terminal portion of Streptococcus pyogenes Cas9 (Zetsche et al., 2015)
   3621..6119    +  CDS            Cas9(C): C-terminal portion of Streptococcus pyogenes Cas9 (Zetsche et al., 2015)
   6120..6167    +  CDS            nucleoplasmin NLS: bipartite nuclear localization signal from nucleoplasmin
   6194..6782    +  misc_feature   WPRE: woodchuck hepatitis virus posttranscriptional regulatory element
   6862..6996    -  polyA_signal   SV40 poly(A) signal: SV40 polyadenylation signal
   7019..7102    -  CDS            large T antigen (fragment): large T antigen from SV40 (simian virus 40)
   7843..7962    -  CDS            B (fragment): PORTL_LAMBD - Experimental evidence at protein level: Swiss-Prot protein existence level 1. Forms the portal vertex of the capsid (PubMed:6228056, PubMed:6232391). This portal plays critical roles in head assembly, genome packaging, neck/tail attachment, and genome ejection (Probable). The portal protein multimerizes as a single ring-shaped homododecamer arranged around a central channel (PubMed:6232391). Binds to the terminase subunits to form the packaging machine (PubMed:7799432). From Escherichia phage lambda (Bacteriophage lambda).
   7964..8119    +  CDS            lacZα (fragment): LacZα fragment of β-galactosidase; lacZ fragment
   8124..8552    +  rep_origin     f1 ori (sequence partly withheld): f1 bacteriophage origin of replication; arrow indicates direction of (+) strand synthesis
   8605..8709    +  promoter       AmpR promoter: bla
   8710..9570    +  CDS            AmpR: β-lactamase; bla; confers resistance to ampicillin, carbenicillin, and related antibiotics
   9741..10329   +  rep_origin     ori: high-copy-number ColE1/pMB1/pBR322/pUC origin of replication
  10512..10604   +  CDS            lacI (fragment): lac repressor; lacI; The lac repressor binds to the lac operator to inhibit transcription in E. coli. This inhibition can be relieved by adding lactose or isopropyl-β-D-thiogalactopyranoside (IPTG).
  10617..10638   +  protein_bind   CAP binding site: CAP binding activates transcription in the presence of cAMP. E. coli catabolite activator protein
  10653..10683   +  promoter       lac promoter: promoter for the E. coli lac operon
  10687..10709   +  protein_bind   lac operator (fragment): The lac repressor binds to the lac operator to inhibit transcription in E. coli. This inhibition can be relieved by adding lactose or isopropyl-β-D-thiogalactopyranoside (IPTG). lac repressor encoded by lacI
  10745..11212   -  CDS            B (fragment): PORTL_LAMBD - Experimental evidence at protein level: Swiss-Prot protein existence level 1. Forms the portal vertex of the capsid (PubMed:6228056, PubMed:6232391). This portal plays critical roles in head assembly, genome packaging, neck/tail attachment, and genome ejection (Probable). The portal protein multimerizes as a single ring-shaped homododecamer arranged around a central channel (PubMed:6232391). Binds to the terminase subunits to form the packaging machine (PubMed:7799432). From Escherichia phage lambda (Bacteriophage lambda).
