>Addgene plasmid #133381 | BII-ChPtW-eSpCas9 | addgene full sequence | sequence record 267618 | Addgene NGS Result
TGTGGAATTGTGAGCGGATAACAATTTCACACAGGAAACAGCTATGACCATGATTACGCCAAGCGCGCCC
GCCGGGTAACTCACGGGGTATCCATGTCCATTTCTGCGGCATCCAGCCAGGATACCCGTCCTCGCTGACG
TAATATCCCAGCGCCGCACCGCTGTCATTAATCTGCACACCGGCACGGCAGTTCCGGCTGTCGCCGGTAT
TGTTCGGGTTGCTGATGCGCTTCGGGCTGACCATCCGGAACTGTGTCCGGAAAAGCCGCGACGAACTGGT
ATCCCAGGTGGCCTGAACGAACAGTTCACCGTTAAAGGCGTGCATGGCCACACCTTCCCGAATCATCATG
GTAAACGTGCGTTTTCGCTCAACGTCAATGCAGCAGCAGTCATCCTCGGCAAACTCTTTCCATGCCGCTT
CAACCTCGCGGGAAAAGGCACGGGCTTCTTCCTCCCCGATGCCCAGATAGCGCCAGCTTGGGCGATGACT
GAGCCGGAAAAAAGACCCGACGATATGATCCTGATGCAGCTAGATTAACCCTAGAAAGATAGTCTGCGTA
AAATTGACGCATGCATTCTTGAAATATTGCTCTCTCTTTCTAAATAGCGCGAATCCGTCGCTGTGCATTT
AGGACATCTCAGTCGCCGCTTGGAGCTCCCGTGAGGCGTGCTTGTCAATGCGGTAAGTGTCACTGATTTT
GAACTATAACGACCGCGTGAGTCAAAATGACGCATGATTATCTTTTACGTGACTTTTAAGATTTAACTCA
TACGATAATTATATTGTTATTTCATGTTCTACTTACGTGATAACTTATTATATATATATTTTCTTGTTAT
AGATCCACTAGTTCTAGAGGGACAGCCCCCCCCCAAAGCCCCCAGGGATGTAATTACGTCCCTCCCCCGC
TAGGGGGCAGCAGCGAGCCGCCCGGGGCTCCGCTCCGGTCCGGCGCTCCCCCCGCATCCCCGAGCCGGCA
GCGTGCGGGGACAGCCCGGGCACGGGGAAGGTGGCACGGGATCGCTTTCCTCTGAACGCTTCTCGCTGCT
CTTTGAGCCTGCAGACACCTGGGGGGATACGGGGAAAAGGCCTCCAAGGCCTGCAGGAGTCAATGGGAAA
AACCCATTGGAGCCAAGTACACTGACTCAATAGGGACTTTCCATTGGGTTTTGCCCAGTACATAAGGTCA
ATAGGGGGTGAGTCAACAGGAAAGTCCCATTGGAGCCAAGTACATTGAGTCAATAGGGACTTTCCAATGG
GTTTTGCCCAGTACATAAGGTCAATGGGAGGTAAGCCAATGGGTTTTTCCCATTACTGACATGTATACTG
AGTCATTAGGGACTTTCCAATGGGTTTTGCCCAGTACATAAGGTCAATAGGGGTGAATCAACAGGAAAGT
CCCATTGGAGCCAAGTACACTGAGTCAATAGGGACTTTCCATTGGGTTTTGCCCAGTACAAAAGGTCAAT
AGGGGGTGAGTCAATGGGTTTTTCCCATTATTGGCACATACATAAGGTCAATAGGGGTGACTAGTGGAGA
AGAGCATGCTTGAGGGCTGAGTGCCCCTCAGTGGGCAGAGAGCACATGGCCCACAGTCCCTGAGAAGTTG
GGGGGAGGGGTGGGCAATTGAACTGGTGCCTAGAGAAGGTGGGGCTTGGGTAAACTGGGAAAGTGATGTG
GTGTACTGGCTCCACCTTTTTCCCCAGGGTGGGGGAGAACCATATATAAGTGCAGTAGTCTCTGTGAACA
TTCGGTTTAGTGAACCTGCAGGTCGGCCGCCACGACCGGTGCCACCATGACTGAATACAAACCAACTGTT
CGCCTGGCAACTCGTGATGATGTTCCACGTGCAGTTCGCACCCTGGCTGCTGCATTTGCTGACTACCCTG
CAACCCGTCACACTGTGGACCCAGACCGCCACATTGAACGTGTGACTGAACTGCAGGAGCTGTTCCTGAC
CCGTGTGGGCCTGGACATTGGCAAAGTGTGGGTGGCAGATGATGGTGCTGCTGTGGCAGTGTGGACCACC
CCTGAATCTGTTGAAGCTGGTGCAGTGTTTGCTGAGATTGGCCCACGCATGGCAGAACTGTCTGGCAGCC
GCCTGGCAGCACAACAGCAGATGGAAGGTCTGCTGGCACCACACCGCCCAAAAGAACCTGCTTGGTTCCT
GGCAACTGTGGGTGTGAGCCCTGACCACCAGGGTAAGGGCCTGGGCTCTGCAGTGGTGCTGCCTGGTGTG
GAAGCAGCTGAACGTGCAGGTGTGCCTGCTTTCCTGGAGACCTCAGCTCCACGCAACCTGCCTTTCTATG
AACGCCTGGGCTTCACTGTGACTGCTGATGTGGAAGTGCCAGAAGGCCCACGCACTTGGTGCATGACTCG
CAAACCAGGTGCTAGCCTTGGCTCCGGCGAGGGCAGGGGAAGTCTTCTAACATGCGGGGACGTGGAGGAA
AATCCCGGCCCACTCGGCTACCCCTACGACGTGCCCGACTACGCCAGCGGCATGGCCCCAAAGAAGAAGC
GGAAGGTCGGTATCCACGGAGTCCCAGCAGCCGACAAGAAGTACAGCATCGGCCTGGACATCGGCACCAA
CTCTGTGGGCTGGGCCGTGATCACCGACGAGTACAAGGTGCCCAGCAAGAAATTCAAGGTGCTGGGCAAC
ACCGACCGGCACAGCATCAAGAAGAACCTGATCGGAGCCCTGCTGTTCGACAGCGGCGAAACAGCCGAGG
CCACCCGGCTGAAGAGAACCGCCAGAAGAAGATACACCAGACGGAAGAACCGGATCTGCTATCTGCAAGA
GATCTTCAGCAACGAGATGGCCAAGGTGGACGACAGCTTCTTCCACAGACTGGAAGAGTCCTTCCTGGTG
GAAGAGGATAAGAAGCACGAGCGGCACCCCATCTTCGGCAACATCGTGGACGAGGTGGCCTACCACGAGA
AGTACCCCACCATCTACCACCTGAGAAAGAAACTGGTGGACAGCACCGACAAGGCCGACCTGCGGCTGAT
CTATCTGGCCCTGGCCCACATGATCAAGTTCCGGGGCCACTTCCTGATCGAGGGCGACCTGAACCCCGAC
AACAGCGACGTGGACAAGCTGTTCATCCAGCTGGTGCAGACCTACAACCAGCTGTTCGAGGAAAACCCCA
TCAACGCCAGCGGCGTGGACGCCAAGGCCATCCTGTCTGCCAGACTGAGCAAGAGCAGACGGCTGGAAAA
TCTGATCGCCCAGCTGCCCGGCGAGAAGAAGAATGGCCTGTTCGGAAACCTGATTGCCCTGAGCCTGGGC
CTGACCCCCAACTTCAAGAGCAACTTCGACCTGGCCGAGGATGCCAAACTGCAGCTGAGCAAGGACACCT
ACGACGACGACCTGGACAACCTGCTGGCCCAGATCGGCGACCAGTACGCCGACCTGTTTCTGGCCGCCAA
GAACCTGTCCGACGCCATCCTGCTGAGCGACATCCTGAGAGTGAACACCGAGATCACCAAGGCCCCCCTG
AGCGCCTCTATGATCAAGAGATACGACGAGCACCACCAGGACCTGACCCTGCTGAAAGCTCTCGTGCGGC
AGCAGCTGCCTGAGAAGTACAAAGAGATTTTCTTCGACCAGAGCAAGAACGGCTACGCCGGCTACATTGA
CGGCGGAGCCAGCCAGGAAGAGTTCTACAAGTTCATCAAGCCCATCCTGGAAAAGATGGACGGCACCGAG
GAACTGCTCGTGAAGCTGAACAGAGAGGACCTGCTGCGGAAGCAGCGGACCTTCGACAACGGCAGCATCC
CCCACCAGATCCACCTGGGAGAGCTGCACGCCATTCTGCGGCGGCAGGAAGATTTTTACCCATTCCTGAA
GGACAACCGGGAAAAGATCGAGAAGATCCTGACCTTCCGCATCCCCTACTACGTGGGCCCTCTGGCCAGG
GGAAACAGCAGATTCGCCTGGATGACCAGAAAGAGCGAGGAAACCATCACCCCCTGGAACTTCGAGGAAG
TGGTGGACAAGGGCGCTTCCGCCCAGAGCTTCATCGAGCGGATGACCAACTTCGATAAGAACCTGCCCAA
CGAGAAGGTGCTGCCCAAGCACAGCCTGCTGTACGAGTACTTCACCGTGTATAACGAGCTGACCAAAGTG
AAATACGTGACCGAGGGAATGAGAAAGCCCGCCTTCCTGAGCGGCGAGCAGAAAAAGGCCATCGTGGACC
TGCTGTTCAAGACCAACCGGAAAGTGACCGTGAAGCAGCTGAAAGAGGACTACTTCAAGAAAATCGAGTG
CTTCGACTCCGTGGAAATCTCCGGCGTGGAAGATCGGTTCAACGCCTCCCTGGGCACATACCACGATCTG
CTGAAAATTATCAAGGACAAGGACTTCCTGGACAATGAGGAAAACGAGGACATTCTGGAAGATATCGTGC
TGACCCTGACACTGTTTGAGGACAGAGAGATGATCGAGGAACGGCTGAAAACCTATGCCCACCTGTTCGA
CGACAAAGTGATGAAGCAGCTGAAGCGGCGGAGATACACCGGCTGGGGCAGGCTGAGCCGGAAGCTGATC
AACGGCATCCGGGACAAGCAGTCCGGCAAGACAATCCTGGATTTCCTGAAGTCCGACGGCTTCGCCAACA
GAAACTTCATGCAGCTGATCCACGACGACAGCCTGACCTTTAAAGAGGACATCCAGAAAGCCCAGGTGTC
CGGCCAGGGCGATAGCCTGCACGAGCACATTGCCAATCTGGCCGGCAGCCCCGCCATTAAGAAGGGCATC
CTGCAGACAGTGAAGGTGGTGGACGAGCTCGTGAAAGTGATGGGCCGGCACAAGCCCGAGAACATCGTGA
TCGAAATGGCCAGAGAGAACCAGACCACCCAGAAGGGACAGAAGAACAGCCGCGAGAGAATGAAGCGGAT
CGAAGAGGGCATCAAAGAGCTGGGCAGCCAGATCCTGAAAGAACACCCCGTGGAAAACACCCAGCTGCAG
AACGAGAAGCTGTACCTGTACTACCTGCAGAATGGGCGGGATATGTACGTGGACCAGGAACTGGACATCA
ACCGGCTGTCCGACTACGATGTGGACCATATCGTGCCTCAGAGCTTTCTGGCCGACGACTCCATCGACAA
CAAGGTGCTGACCAGAAGCGACAAGAACCGGGGCAAGAGCGACAACGTGCCCTCCGAAGAGGTCGTGAAG
AAGATGAAGAACTACTGGCGGCAGCTGCTGAACGCCAAGCTGATTACCCAGAGAAAGTTCGACAATCTGA
CCAAGGCCGAGAGAGGCGGCCTGAGCGAACTGGATAAGGCCGGCTTCATCAAGAGACAGCTGGTGGAAAC
CCGGCAGATCACAAAGCACGTGGCACAGATCCTGGACTCCCGGATGAACACTAAGTACGACGAGAATGAC
AAGCTGATCCGGGAAGTGAAAGTGATCACCCTGAAGTCCAAGCTGGTGTCCGATTTCCGGAAGGATTTCC
AGTTTTACAAAGTGCGCGAGATCAACAACTACCACCACGCCCACGACGCCTACCTGAACGCCGTCGTGGG
AACCGCCCTGATCAAAAAGTACCCTGCGCTGGAAAGCGAGTTCGTGTACGGCGACTACAAGGTGTACGAC
GTGCGGAAGATGATCGCCAAGAGCGAGCAGGAAATCGGCAAGGCTACCGCCAAGTACTTCTTCTACAGCA
ACATCATGAACTTTTTCAAGACCGAGATTACCCTGGCCAACGGCGAGATCCGGAAGGCGCCTCTGATCGA
GACAAACGGCGAAACCGGGGAGATCGTGTGGGATAAGGGCCGGGATTTTGCCACCGTGCGGAAAGTGCTG
AGCATGCCCCAAGTGAATATCGTGAAAAAGACCGAGGTGCAGACAGGCGGCTTCAGCAAAGAGTCTATCC
TGCCCAAGAGGAACAGCGATAAGCTGATCGCCAGAAAGAAGGACTGGGACCCTAAGAAGTACGGCGGCTT
CGACAGCCCCACCGTGGCCTATTCTGTGCTGGTGGTGGCCAAAGTGGAAAAGGGCAAGTCCAAGAAACTG
AAGAGTGTGAAAGAGCTGCTGGGGATCACCATCATGGAAAGAAGCAGCTTCGAGAAGAATCCCATCGACT
TTCTGGAAGCCAAGGGCTACAAAGAAGTGAAAAAGGACCTGATCATCAAGCTGCCTAAGTACTCCCTGTT
CGAGCTGGAAAACGGCCGGAAGAGAATGCTGGCCTCTGCCGGCGAACTGCAGAAGGGAAACGAACTGGCC
CTGCCCTCCAAATATGTGAACTTCCTGTACCTGGCCAGCCACTATGAGAAGCTGAAGGGCTCCCCCGAGG
ATAATGAGCAGAAACAGCTGTTTGTGGAACAGCACAAGCACTACCTGGACGAGATCATCGAGCAGATCAG
CGAGTTCTCCAAGAGAGTGATCCTGGCCGACGCTAATCTGGACAAAGTGCTGTCCGCCTACAACAAGCAC
CGGGATAAGCCCATCAGAGAGCAGGCCGAGAATATCATCCACCTGTTTACCCTGACCAATCTGGGAGCCC
CTGCCGCCTTCAAGTACTTTGACACCACCATCGACCGGAAGAGGTACACCAGCACCAAAGAGGTGCTGGA
CGCCACCCTGATCCACCAGAGCATCACCGGCCTGTACGAGACACGGATCGACCTGTCTCAGCTGGGAGGC
GACAAAAGGCCGGCGGCCACGAAAAAGGCCGGCCAGGCAAAAAAGAAAAAGTAAGAGCTAGAGTTCGCGT
CTGGAACAATCAACCTCTGGATTACAAAATTTGTGAAAGATTGACTGGTATTCTTAACTATGTTGCTCCT
TTTACGCTATGTGGATACGCTGCTTTAATGCCTTTGTATCATGCTATTGCTTCCCGTATGGCTTTCATTT
TCTCCTCCTTGTATAAATCCTGGTTGCTGTCTCTTTATGAGGAGTTGTGGCCCGTTGTCAGGCAACGTGG
CGTGGTGTGCACTGTGTTTGCTGACGCAACCCCCACTGGTTGGGGCATTGCCACCACCTGTCAGCTCCTT
TCCGGGACTTTCGCTTTCCCCCTCCCTATTGCCACGGCGGAACTCATCGCCGCCTGCCTTGCCCGCTGCT
GGACAGGGGCTCGGCTGTTGGGCACTGACAATTCCGTGGTGTTGTCGGGGAAGCTGACGTCCTTTCCATG
GCTGCTCGCCTGTGTTGCCACCTGGATTCTGCGCGGGACGTCCTTCTGCTACGTCCCTTCGGCCCTCAAT
CCAGCGGACCTTCCTTCCCGCGGCCTGCTGCCGGCTCTGCGGCCTCTTCCGCGTCTTCGCCTTCGCCCTC
AGACGAGTCGGATCTCCCTTTGGGCCGCCTCCCCGCCTGGAATTAATTCTGGCTAAGCACTTCGTGGCCG
TCGATCGTTTAAAGGGAGGTAGTGAGTCGAGATATCGATACTAGTGATCCAGACATGATAAGATACATTG
ATGAGTTTGGACAAACCACAACTAGAATGCAGTGAAAAAAATGCTTTATTTGTGAAATTTGTGATGCTAT
TGCTTTATTTGTAACCATTATAAGCTGCAATAAACAAGTTAACAACAACAATTGCATTCATTTTATGTTT
CAGGTTCAGGGGGAGGTGTGGGAGGTTTTTTAAAGCAAGTAAAACCTCTACAAATGTGGTATGGCTGATT
ATGATCCTCTAGAGGGACAGCCCCCCCCCAAAGCCCCCAGGGATGTAATTACGTCCCTCCCCCGCTAGGG
GGCAGCAGCGAGCCGCCCGGGGCTCCGCTCCGGTCCGGCGCTCCCCCCGCATCCCCGAGCCGGCAGCGTG
CGGGGACAGCCCGGGCACGGGGAAGGTGGCACGGGATCGCTTTCCTCTGAACGCTTCTCGCTGCTCTTTG
AGCCTGCAGACACCTGGGGGGATACGGGGAAAAAGCCATACCAATGGAGCTCACGGGGACAGCCCCCCCC
CAAAGCCCCCAGGGATGTAATTACGTCCCTCCCCCGCTAGGGGGCAGCAGCGAGCCGCCCGGGGCTCCGC
TCCGGTCCGGCGCTCCCCCCGCATCCCCGAGCCGGCAGCGTGCGGGGACAGCCCGGGCACGGGGAAGGTG
GCACGGGATCGCTTTCCTCTGAACGCTTCTCGCTGCTCTTTGAGCCTGCAGACACCTGGGGGGATACGGG
GAAAAAGAATTCGATAAAAGTTTTGTTACTTTATAGAAGAAATTTTGAGTTTTTGTTTTTTTTAATAAAT
AAATAAACATAAATAAATTGTTTGTTGAATTTATTATTAGTATGTAAGTGTAAATATAATAAAACTTAAT
ATCTATTCAAATTAATAAATAAACCTCGATATACAGACCGATAAAACACATGCGTCAATTTTACACATGA
TTATCTTTAACGTACGTCACAATATGATTATCTTTCTAGGGTTAATCTAGCTGCGTGTTCTGCAGCGTGT
CGAGCATCTTCATCTGCTCCATCACGCTGTAAAACACATTTGCACCGCGAGTCTGCCCGTCCTCCACGGG
TTCAAAAACGTGAATGAACGAGGCGCGCTCACTGGCCGTCGTTTTACAACGTCGTGACTGGGAAAACCCT
GGCGTTACCCAACTTAATCGCCTTGCAGCACATCCCCCTTTCGCCAGCTGGCGTAATAGCGAAGAGGCCC
GCACCGATCGCCCTTCCCAACAGTTGCGCAGCCTGAATGGCGAATGGG
[124 nt withheld, positions 8659-8782]
C
[91 nt withheld, positions 8784-8874]
A
[49 nt withheld, positions 8876-8924]
CCTTTGACGTTGGAGTCCACGTTCTTT
[37 nt withheld, positions 8952-8988]
ACCCTATCTCGGTCTATTCTTTTGATTTATAAGGGATTTTGCCGATTTCGGCCTATTGGTTAAAAAATGA
GCTGATTTAACAAAAATTTAACGCGAATTTTAACAAAATATTAACGCTTACAATTTAGGTGGCACTTTTC
GGGGAAATGTGCGCGGAACCCCTATTTGTTTATTTTTCTAAATACATTCAAATATGTATCCGCTCATGAG
ACAATAACCCTGATAAATGCTTCAATAATATTGAAAAAGGAAGAGTATGAGTATTCAACATTTCCGTGTC
GCCCTTATTCCCTTTTTTGCGGCATTTTGCCTTCCTGTTTTTGCTCACCCAGAAACGCTGGTGAAAGTAA
AAGATGCTGAAGATCAGTTGGGTGCACGAGTGGGTTACATCGAACTGGATCTCAACAGCGGTAAGATCCT
TGAGAGTTTTCGCCCCGAAGAACGTTTTCCAATGATGAGCACTTTTAAAGTTCTGCTATGTGGCGCGGTA
TTATCCCGTATTGACGCCGGGCAAGAGCAACTCGGTCGCCGCATACACTATTCTCAGAATGACTTGGTTG
AGTACTCACCAGTCACAGAAAAGCATCTTACGGATGGCATGACAGTAAGAGAATTATGCAGTGCTGCCAT
AACCATGAGTGATAACACTGCGGCCAACTTACTTCTGACAACGATCGGAGGACCGAAGGAGCTAACCGCT
TTTTTGCACAACATGGGGGATCATGTAACTCGCCTTGATCGTTGGGAACCGGAGCTGAATGAAGCCATAC
CAAACGACGAGCGTGACACCACGATGCCTGTAGCAATGGCAACAACGTTGCGCAAACTATTAACTGGCGA
ACTACTTACTCTAGCTTCCCGGCAACAATTAATAGACTGGATGGAGGCGGATAAAGTTGCAGGACCACTT
CTGCGCTCGGCCCTTCCGGCTGGCTGGTTTATTGCTGATAAATCTGGAGCCGGTGAGCGTGGGTCTCGCG
GTATCATTGCAGCACTGGGGCCAGATGGTAAGCCCTCCCGTATCGTAGTTATCTACACGACGGGGAGTCA
GGCAACTATGGATGAACGAAATAGACAGATCGCTGAGATAGGTGCCTCACTGATTAAGCATTGGTAACTG
TCAGACCAAGTTTACTCATATATACTTTAGATTGATTTAAAACTTCATTTTTAATTTAAAAGGATCTAGG
TGAAGATCCTTTTTGATAATCTCATGACCAAAATCCCTTAACGTGAGTTTTCGTTCCACTGAGCGTCAGA
CCCCGTAGAAAAGATCAAAGGATCTTCTTGAGATCCTTTTTTTCTGCGCGTAATCTGCTGCTTGCAAACA
AAAAAACCACCGCTACCAGCGGTGGTTTGTTTGCCGGATCAAGAGCTACCAACTCTTTTTCCGAAGGTAA
CTGGCTTCAGCAGAGCGCAGATACCAAATACTGTTCTTCTAGTGTAGCCGTAGTTAGGCCACCACTTCAA
GAACTCTGTAGCACCGCCTACATACCTCGCTCTGCTAATCCTGTTACCAGTGGCTGCTGCCAGTGGCGAT
AAGTCGTGTCTTACCGGGTTGGACTCAAGACGATAGTTACCGGATAAGGCGCAGCGGTCGGGCTGAACGG
GGGGTTCGTGCACACAGCCCAGCTTGGAGCGAACGACCTACACCGAACTGAGATACCTACAGCGTGAGCT
ATGAGAAAGCGCCACGCTTCCCGAAGGGAGAAAGGCGGACAGGTATCCGGTAAGCGGCAGGGTCGGAACA
GGAGAGCGCACGAGGGAGCTTCCAGGGGGAAACGCCTGGTATCTTTATAGTCCTGTCGGGTTTCGCCACC
TCTGACTTGAGCGTCGATTTTTGTGATGCTCGTCAGGGGGGCGGAGCCTATGGAAAAACGCCAGCAACGC
GGCCTTTTTACGGTTCCTGGCCTTTTGCTGGCCTTTTGCTCACATGTTCTTTCCTGCGTTATCCCCTGAT
TCTGTGGATAACCGTATTACCGCCTTTGAGTGAGCTGATACCGCTCGCCGCAGCCGAACGACCGAGCGCA
GCGAGTCAGTGAGCGAGGAAGCGGAAGAGCGCCCAATACGCAAACCGCCTCTCCCCGCGCGTTGGCCGAT
TCATTAATGCAGCTGGCACGACAGGTTTCCCGACTGGAAAGCGGGCAGTGAGCGCAACGCAATTAATGTG
AGTTAGCTCACTCATTAGGCACCCCAGGCTTTACACTTTATGCTTCCGGCTCGTATGTTG
Features (pLannotate 1.2.2; 22 found; start..end, strand, type, name):
      4..26      +  protein_bind   lac operator (fragment): The lac repressor binds to the lac operator to inhibit transcription in E. coli. This inhibition can be relieved by adding lactose or isopropyl-β-D-thiogalactopyranoside (IPTG). lac repressor encoded by lacI
     62..529     -  CDS            B (fragment): PORTL_LAMBD - Experimental evidence at protein level: Swiss-Prot protein existence level 1. Forms the portal vertex of the capsid (PubMed:6228056, PubMed:6232391). This portal plays critical roles in head assembly, genome packaging, neck/tail attachment, and genome ejection (Probable). The portal protein multimerizes as a single ring-shaped homododecamer arranged around a central channel (PubMed:6232391). Binds to the terminase subunits to form the packaging machine (PubMed:7799432). From Escherichia phage lambda (Bacteriophage lambda).
    842..859     -  misc_feature   MCS (fragment): pBluescript multiple cloning site
   1123..1206    +  promoter       mCMV promoter (fragment): mouse cytomegalovirus (CMV) immediate early promoter
   1323..1530    +  promoter       mCMV promoter (fragment): mouse cytomegalovirus (CMV) immediate early promoter
   1797..2393    +  CDS            pac: PUAC_STRAD - Protein predicted: Swiss-Prot protein existence level 4. Detoxification of puromycin. From Streptomyces alboniger.
   2409..2461    +  CDS            T2A (fragment): 2A peptide from Thosea asigna virus capsid protein Eukaryotic ribosomes fail to insert a peptide bond between the Gly and Pro residues, yielding separate polypeptides.
   2553..4154    +  CDS            Cas9(N): N-terminal portion of Streptococcus pyogenes Cas9 (Zetsche et al., 2015)
   4155..6653    +  CDS            Cas9(C): C-terminal portion of Streptococcus pyogenes Cas9 (Zetsche et al., 2015)
   6654..6701    +  CDS            nucleoplasmin NLS: bipartite nuclear localization signal from nucleoplasmin
   6728..7316    +  misc_feature   WPRE: woodchuck hepatitis virus posttranscriptional regulatory element
   7396..7530    -  polyA_signal   SV40 poly(A) signal: SV40 polyadenylation signal
   7553..7636    -  CDS            large T antigen (fragment): large T antigen from SV40 (simian virus 40)
   8378..8497    -  CDS            B (fragment): PORTL_LAMBD - Experimental evidence at protein level: Swiss-Prot protein existence level 1. Forms the portal vertex of the capsid (PubMed:6228056, PubMed:6232391). This portal plays critical roles in head assembly, genome packaging, neck/tail attachment, and genome ejection (Probable). The portal protein multimerizes as a single ring-shaped homododecamer arranged around a central channel (PubMed:6232391). Binds to the terminase subunits to form the packaging machine (PubMed:7799432). From Escherichia phage lambda (Bacteriophage lambda).
   8499..8654    +  CDS            lacZα (fragment): LacZα fragment of β-galactosidase; lacZ fragment
   8659..9087    +  rep_origin     f1 ori (sequence partly withheld): f1 bacteriophage origin of replication; arrow indicates direction of (+) strand synthesis
   9140..9244    +  promoter       AmpR promoter: bla
   9245..10105   +  CDS            AmpR: β-lactamase; bla; confers resistance to ampicillin, carbenicillin, and related antibiotics
  10276..10864   +  rep_origin     ori: high-copy-number ColE1/pMB1/pBR322/pUC origin of replication
  11047..11139   +  CDS            lacI (fragment): lac repressor; lacI; The lac repressor binds to the lac operator to inhibit transcription in E. coli. This inhibition can be relieved by adding lactose or isopropyl-β-D-thiogalactopyranoside (IPTG).
  11152..11173   +  protein_bind   CAP binding site: CAP binding activates transcription in the presence of cAMP. E. coli catabolite activator protein
  11188..11218   +  promoter       lac promoter: promoter for the E. coli lac operon
