[The description below was written by a language model from this plasmid's Addgene catalogue record and pLannotate feature annotations shown in this document.]
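Description:
BII-ChPtW-eSpCas9 is a piggyBac transposon plasmid for constitutive expression of the enhanced-specificity SpCas9 variant (eSpCas9) in mammalian cells, built on the depositing lab's BII-ChPtW backbone. It is propagated in E. coli as a high-copy plasmid through a ColE1/pUC-type origin with ampicillin resistance. It also carries an f1 origin and remnants of a pBluescript-style lac region (lac promoter and operator, lacZα and MCS fragments). Two full sequence records are available, of about 11.2 kb and differing by one nucleotide. They yield the same set of features and differ mainly in where numbering starts.

The catalogue gives the promoter as a CMV enhancer combined with a CpG-free human EF1α promoter. The automated annotation detects only mouse CMV promoter fragments in this region, consistent with the enhancer portion, and does not label the EF1α part. Downstream lies a single open reading frame encoding the puromycin N-acetyltransferase gene (pac), a T2A peptide, and then Streptococcus pyogenes Cas9 with a C-terminal nucleoplasmin NLS. Ribosomal skipping at T2A yields separate puromycin-resistance and Cas9 proteins from one transcript, so drug selection is tied directly to nuclease expression. The record lists an N-terminal HA tag and "eSpCas9 mutations" without specifying them, and neither appears as an annotated feature. The catalogue's species entry appears to be a misspelling of S. pyogenes. A WPRE follows the coding sequence to enhance transcript expression, and an SV40 polyadenylation signal is annotated nearby, on the opposite strand.

The piggyBac terminal repeats are not annotated, though short lambda-phage-derived fragments flank the cassette. With a piggyBac transposase supplied separately, the cassette would integrate into the genome to give puromycin-selectable, stable Cas9-expressing lines. No guide RNA cassette is annotated, so guides must be provided separately.
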