Addgene plasmid #133381: BII-ChPtW-eSpCas9
Purpose: Piggybac vector for constitutive expression
Depositing lab: Blair Madison. Depositing organization: Washington University in Saint Louis. Publication: The oncogenic function of PLAGL2 is mediated via ASCL2 and IGF2 and a Wnt-independent mechanism in colorectal cancer. Fischer AD, Veronese-Paniagua DA, Swaminathan S, Kashima H, Rubin DC, Madison BB. Am J Physiol Gastrointest Liver Physiol. 2023 Jun 13. doi: 10.1152/ajpgi.00058.2022. PubMed 37310750.
Backbone
  Vector backbone: BII-ChPtW
  Backbone manufacturer: Madison Lab
  Vector type: Mammalian Expression
  Selectable markers: Puromycin
Growth in bacteria
  Bacterial resistance: Ampicillin, 100 μg/mL
  Growth temperature: 37°C
  Growth strain: DH5alpha
  Copy number: High Copy
Gene/Insert
  Gene/Insert name: eSpCas9
  Species: Staphalococcus pyogenes
  Mutation: eSpCas9 mutations
  Promoter: CMV enhancer and hEf1a (CpG free)
  Tag / fusion protein: HA (N terminal on insert)
  Cloning method: Restriction Enzyme; 5′ cloning site Unknown (unknown if destroyed)
Terms and licenses: Academic/Nonprofit Terms; Industry Terms: Not Available to Industry
Depositor comments: Please visit https://doi.org/10.1101/2020.10.14.339531 for bioRxiv preprint.
How to cite: BII-ChPtW-eSpCas9 was a gift from Blair Madison (Addgene plasmid # 133381 ; http://n2t.net/addgene:133381 ; RRID:Addgene_133381)
